Addgene plasmid #129638: pET20b-YbAnbuT1A
Purpose: Expression plasmid of Anbu from Y. bercovieri (inactive mutant; (UNIPROT A0A0T9RXH3 variant with T1A, V14A and G107H mutations)
Depositing lab: Matthias Bochtler. Depositing organization: International Institute of Molecular and Cell Biology (IIMCB). Publication: The Y. bercovieri Anbu crystal structure sheds light on the evolution of highly (pseudo)symmetric multimers. Piasecka A, Czapinska H, Vielberg MT, Szczepanowski RH, Kiefersauer R, Reed S, Groll M, Bochtler M. J Mol Biol. 2018 Mar 2;430(5):611-627. doi: 10.1016/j.jmb.2017.11.016. Epub 2017 Dec 16. PubMed 29258816.
Backbone
  Vector backbone: pET20b
  Backbone size w/o insert (bp): 3716
  Total vector size (bp): 4322
  Vector type: Bacterial Expression
Growth in bacteria
  Bacterial resistance: Ampicillin, 100 μg/mL
  Growth temperature: 37°C
  Growth strain: DH5alpha
  Copy number: High Copy
Gene/Insert
  Gene/Insert name: YbAnbuT1A
  Species: Yersinia bercovieri
  Insert size (bp): 735
  Mutation: T1A, V14A and G107H
  GenBank ID: CNF23894.1 CNI95872.1
  Promoter: T7
  Tag / fusion protein: His6-tag (C terminal on backbone)
  Cloning method: Restriction Enzyme; 5′ cloning site NdeI (not destroyed); 3′ cloning site XhoI (not destroyed)
  Sequencing primers: 5′ taatacgactcactataggg; 3′ gctagttattgctcagcgg
Terms and licenses: Academic/Nonprofit Terms; Industry Terms: Not Available to Industry
How to cite: pET20b-YbAnbuT1A was a gift from Matthias Bochtler (Addgene plasmid # 129638 ; http://n2t.net/addgene:129638 ; RRID:Addgene_129638)
