[The description below was written by a language model from this plasmid's Addgene catalogue record and pLannotate feature annotations shown in this document.]
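Description:
pET20b-YbAnbuT1A is a bacterial expression plasmid built on the pET20b backbone for producing a catalytically inactive variant of Anbu, a proteasome-related protein, from Yersinia bercovieri. The roughly 735 bp coding sequence was inserted between the NdeI and XhoI sites, both of which are retained. It carries three substitutions relative to the reference protein: T1A, V14A and G107H. The record describes this variant as an inactive mutant.

Transcription is driven by the bacteriophage T7 promoter, so expression requires a host that supplies T7 RNA polymerase. Translation starts from the efficient T7 gene 10 ribosome binding site, and a T7 terminator lies downstream. Cloning into XhoI places the open reading frame in frame with the backbone-encoded C-terminal His6 tag, which the automated annotation reports as a fragment of a longer His tag and which permits metal-affinity purification. The short "SET1" fragment annotated just before the terminator is probably a similarity hit to T7-derived backbone sequence rather than a functional fusion partner. The feature table does not annotate the Anbu coding region itself, which falls in the unannotated stretch between the ribosome binding site and the His tag.

The plasmid is maintained through a ColE1/pMB1-type origin and selected with ampicillin via β-lactamase expressed from its own promoter. An f1 origin is also present, along with pBR322-derived bom and rop annotations, although the catalogue lists the plasmid as high copy. The sequenced record is about 4.3 kb, consistent with the stated total size. The associated publication reports the Y. bercovieri Anbu crystal structure, so the plasmid's likely use is recombinant protein production for structural and biochemical work.
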