Features (pLannotate 1.2.2; 12 found; start..end, strand, type, name):
      1..19      +  promoter       T7 promoter: promoter for bacteriophage T7 RNA polymerase
     51..73      +  RBS            RBS: efficient ribosome binding site from bacteriophage T7 gene 10 (Olins and Rangwala, 1989)
    819..836     +  CDS            9xHis (fragment): 9xHis affinity tag
    846..895     +  CDS            SET1 (fragment): solubility-enhancement tag derived from T7 phage gene 10B
    903..950     +  terminator     T7 terminator: transcription terminator for bacteriophage T7 RNA polymerase
    987..1415    +  rep_origin     f1 ori (sequence partly withheld): f1 bacteriophage origin of replication; arrow indicates direction of (+) strand synthesis
   1468..1572    +  promoter       AmpR promoter: bla
   1573..2433    +  CDS            AmpR: β-lactamase; bla; confers resistance to ampicillin, carbenicillin, and related antibiotics
   2604..3192    +  rep_origin     ori: high-copy-number ColE1/pMB1/pBR322/pUC origin of replication
   3378..3517    -  misc_feature   bom: basis of mobility region from pBR322
   3619..3810    -  CDS            rop: Rop protein, which maintains plasmids at low copy number; rop
   3827..4207    +  CDS            YPB1_ECOLX: Protein predicted: Swiss-Prot protein existence level 4. From Escherichia coli.
>Addgene plasmid #129638 | pET20b-YbAnbuT1A | addgene full sequence | sequence record 257448 | Addgene NGS Result
TAATACGACTCACTATAGGGAGACCACAACGGTTTCCCTCTAGAAATAATTTTGTTTAACTTTAAGAAGG
AGATATACATATGGCTTACTGTGTGGCCATGCGGCTGTCGTCCGGGTTAGCGTTTGCTTCCGACTCCCGA
ACCAACGCCGGAGTGGATCATATTTCCACTTTTCGTAAATTGCATCTGTTTCAGCAACCGGGCGAACGAA
CACTGGTGGTGCAAAGCGCGGGCAATTTGGCGACCACACAGAGTATTGTCAGCTTGCTGCAACGCCGCTG
TCTCGATCCTGAGCAAACCAACTTGATGAATGTCGCCTCAATGTACGAAGCCGCCACCCTGTTGGGTGAA
ACGGTGCGTGAGGTGATTAACCGGGACAGCGGCGCACAGCAAAATAGCCACGGCACCGATTTTAACTGTA
ACCTGTTGTTAGGTGGTCAGATTAAGGGTGAAGGGCTACGGCTGTTCCACATCTATCCGCAGGGTAATTT
TATTGAAGCCACTCAGGACACCCCCTATTTTCAGATTGGCGAGAGTAAATATGGGAAGCCCATTATTGAT
CGCGTGTTGAGCTACGACACCCCACTGGATCAGGCGATGCAATGTGCACTGATTTCGATGGACTCGACTT
TACGCAGTAATTTATCCGTGGGCTTGCCGCTGGATGTGATGATCTACCCCCTCGACAGTTTCAGCACCGA
ACAGCAGTATAGAATCACCGAGGATCACCCCTATTTTATGATGATCCGTAAGGGCTGGGGCGAGGGTTTG
GTGAGTATTTTTGCGCAGTTACCGGGGTTGAAATTGGGGAGGCTCGAGCACCACCACCACCACCACTGAG
ATCCGGCTGCTAACAAAGCCCGAAAGGAAGCTGAGTTGGCTGCTGCCACCGCTGAGCAATAACTAGCATA
ACCCCTTGGGGCCTCTAAACGGGTCTTGAGGGGTTTTTTGCTGAAAGGAGGAACTATATCCGGATTGGCG
AATGGG
[124 nt withheld, positions 987-1110]
C
[91 nt withheld, positions 1112-1202]
A
[49 nt withheld, positions 1204-1252]
CCTTTGACGTTGGAGTCCACGTTCTTT
[37 nt withheld, positions 1280-1316]
ACCCTATCTCGGTCTATTCTTTTGATTTATAAGGGATTTTGCCGATTTCGGCCTATTGGTTAAAAAATGA
GCTGATTTAACAAAAATTTAACGCGAATTTTAACAAAATATTAACGCTTACAATTTAGGTGGCACTTTTC
GGGGAAATGTGCGCGGAACCCCTATTTGTTTATTTTTCTAAATACATTCAAATATGTATCCGCTCATGAG
ACAATAACCCTGATAAATGCTTCAATAATATTGAAAAAGGAAGAGTATGAGTATTCAACATTTCCGTGTC
GCCCTTATTCCCTTTTTTGCGGCATTTTGCCTTCCTGTTTTTGCTCACCCAGAAACGCTGGTGAAAGTAA
AAGATGCTGAAGATCAGTTGGGTGCACGAGTGGGTTACATCGAACTGGATCTCAACAGCGGTAAGATCCT
TGAGAGTTTTCGCCCCGAAGAACGTTTTCCAATGATGAGCACTTTTAAAGTTCTGCTATGTGGCGCGGTA
TTATCCCGTATTGACGCCGGGCAAGAGCAACTCGGTCGCCGCATACACTATTCTCAGAATGACTTGGTTG
AGTACTCACCAGTCACAGAAAAGCATCTTACGGATGGCATGACAGTAAGAGAATTATGCAGTGCTGCCAT
AACCATGAGTGATAACACTGCGGCCAACTTACTTCTGACAACGATCGGAGGACCGAAGGAGCTAACCGCT
TTTTTGCACAACATGGGGGATCATGTAACTCGCCTTGATCGCTGGGAACCGGAGCTGAATGAAGCCATAC
CAAACGACGAGCGTGACACCACGATGCCTGCAGCAATGGCAACAACGTTGCGCAAACTATTAACTGGCGA
ACTACTTACTCTAGCTTCCCGGCAACAATTAATAGACTGGATGGAGGCGGATAAAGTTGCAGGACCACTT
CTGCGCTCGGCCCTTCCGGCTGGCTGGTTTATTGCTGATAAATCTGGAGCCGGTGAGCGTGGGTCTCGCG
GTATCATTGCAGCACTGGGGCCAGATGGTAAGCCCTCCCGTATCGTAGTTATCTACACGACGGGGAGTCA
GGCAACTATGGATGAACGAAATAGACAGATCGCTGAGATAGGTGCCTCACTGATTAAGCATTGGTAACTG
TCAGACCAAGTTTACTCATATATACTTTAGATTGATTTAAAACTTCATTTTTAATTTAAAAGGATCTAGG
TGAAGATCCTTTTTGATAATCTCATGACCAAAATCCCTTAACGTGAGTTTTCGTTCCACTGAGCGTCAGA
CCCCGTAGAAAAGATCAAAGGATCTTCTTGAGATCCTTTTTTTCTGCGCGTAATCTGCTGCTTGCAAACA
AAAAAACCACCGCTACCAGCGGTGGTTTGTTTGCCGGATCAAGAGCTACCAACTCTTTTTCCGAAGGTAA
CTGGCTTCAGCAGAGCGCAGATACCAAATACTGTCCTTCTAGTGTAGCCGTAGTTAGGCCACCACTTCAA
GAACTCTGTAGCACCGCCTACATACCTCGCTCTGCTAATCCTGTTACCAGTGGCTGCTGCCAGTGGCGAT
AAGTCGTGTCTTACCGGGTTGGACTCAAGACGATAGTTACCGGATAAGGCGCAGCGGTCGGGCTGAACGG
GGGGTCCGTGCACACAGCCCAGCTTGGAGCGAACGACCTACACCGAACTGAGATACCTACAGCGTGAGCT
ATGAGAAAGCGCCACGCTTCCCGAAGGGAGAAAGGCGGACAGGTATCCGGTAAGCGGCAGGGTCGGAACA
GGAGAGCGCACGAGGGAGCTTCCAGGGGGAAACGCCTGGTATCTTTATAGTCCTGTCGGGTTTCGCCACC
TCTGACTTGAGCGTCGATTTTTGTGATGCTCGTCAGGGGGGCGGAGCCTATGGAAAAACGCCAGCAACGC
GGCCTTTTTACGGTTCCTGGCCTTTTGCTGGCCTTTTGCTCACATGTTCTTTCCTGCGTTATCCCCTGAT
TCTGTGGATAACCGTATTACCGCCTTTGAGTGAGCTGATACCGCTCGCCGCAGCCGAACGACCGAGCGCA
GCGAGTCAGTGAGCGAGGAAGCGGAAGAGCGCCTGATGCGGTATTTTCTCCTTACGCATCTGTGCGGTAT
TTCACACCGCAATGGTGCACTCTCAGTACAATCTGCTCTGATGCCGCATAGTTAAGCCAGTATACACTCC
GCTATCGCTACGTGACTGGGTCATGGCTGCGCCCCGACACCCGCCAACACCCGCTGACGCGCCCTGACGG
GCTTGTCTGCTCCCGGCATCCGCTTACAGACAAGCTGTGACCGTCTCCGGGAGCTGCATGTGTCAGAGGT
TTTCACCGTCATCACCGAAACGCGCGAGGCAGCTGCGGTAAAGCTCATCAGCGTGGTCGTGAAGCGATTC
ACAGATGTCTGCCTGTTCATCCGCGTCCAGCTCGTTGAGTTTCTCCAGAAGCGTTAATGTCTGGCTTCTG
ATAAAGCGGGCCATGTTAAGGGCGGTTTTTTCCTGTTTGGTCACTGATGCCTCCGTGTAAGGGGGATTTC
TGTTCATGGGGGTAATGATACCGATGAAACGAGAGAGGATGCTCACGATACGGGTTACTGATGATGAACA
TGCCCGGTTACTGGAACGTTGTGAGGGTAAACAACTGGCGGTATGGATGCGGCGGGACCAGAGAAAAATC
ACTCAGGGTCAATGCCAGCGCTTCGTTAATACAGATGTAGGTGTTCCACAGGGTAGCCAGCAGCATCCTG
CGATGCAGATCCGGAACATAATGGTGCAGGGCGCTGACTTCCGCGTTTCCAGACTTTACGAAACACGGAA
ACCGAAGACCATTCATGTTGTTGCTCAGGTCGCAGACGTTTTGCAGCAGCAGTCGCTTCACGTTCGCTCG
CGTATCGGTGATTCATTCTGCTAACCAGTAAGGCAACCCCGCCAGCCTAGCCGGGTCCTCAACGACAGGA
GCACGATCATGCGCACCCGTGGCCAGGACCCAACGCTGCCCGAGATCTCGATCCCGCGAAAT
